>Addgene plasmid #58475 | pmCherry-C1 actin-3XNLS P2A mCherry | depositor full sequence | sequence record 90385 | pmCherry-C1 actin-3XNLS P2A mCherry sequence 5994 bps
TAGTTATTAATAGTAATCAATTACGGGGTCATTAGTTCATAGCCCATATATGGAGTTCCGCGTTACATAA
CTTACGGTAAATGGCCCGCCTGGCTGACCGCCCAACGACCCCCGCCCATTGACGTCAATAATGACGTATG
TTCCCATAGTAACGCCAATAGGGACTTTCCATTGACGTCAATGGGTGGAGTATTTACGGTAAACTGCCCA
CTTGGCAGTACATCAAGTGTATCATATGCCAAGTACGCCCCCTATTGACGTCAATGACGGTAAATGGCCC
GCCTGGCATTATGCCCAGTACATGACCTTATGGGACTTTCCTACTTGGCAGTACATCTACGTATTAGTCA
TCGCTATTACCATGGTGATGCGGTTTTGGCAGTACATCAATGGGCGTGGATAGCGGTTTGACTCACGGGG
ATTTCCAAGTCTCCACCCCATTGACGTCAATGGGAGTTTGTTTTGGCACCAAAATCAACGGGACTTTCCA
AAATGTCGTAACAACTCCGCCCCATTGACGCAAATGGGCGGTAGGCGTGTACGGTGGGAGGTCTATATAA
GCAGAGCTGGTTTAGTGAACCGTCAGATCCGCTAGCGATGGATGATGATATCGCCGCGCTCGTCGTCGAC
AACGGCTCCGGCATGTGCAAGGCCGGCTTCGCGGGCGACGATGCCCCCCGGGCCGTCTTCCCCTCCATCG
TGGGGCGCCCCAGGCACCAGGGCGTGATGGTGGGCATGGGTCAGAAGGATTCCTATGTGGGCGACGAGGC
CCAGAGCAAGAGAGGCATCCTCACCCTGAAGTACCCCATCGAGCACGGCATCGTCACCAACTGGGACGAC
ATGGAGAAAATCTGGCACCACACCTTCTACAATGAGCTGCGTGTGGCTCCCGAGGAGCACCCCGTGCTGC
TGACCGAGGCCCCCCTGAACCCCAAGGCCAACCGCGAGAAGATGACCCAGATCATGTTTGAGACCTTCAA
CACCCCAGCCATGTACGTTGCTATCCAGGCTGTGCTATCCCTGTACGCCTCTGGCCGTACCACTGGCATC
GTGATGGACTCCGGTGACGGGGTCACCCACACTGTGCCCATCTACGAGGGGTATGCCCTCCCCCATGCCA
TCCTGCGTCTGGACCTGGCTGGCCGGGACCTGACTGACTACCTCATGAAGATCCTCACCGAGCGCGGCTA
CAGCTTCACCACCACGGCCGAGCGGGAAATCGTGCGTGACATTAAGGAGAAGCTGTGCTACGTCGCCCTG
GACTTCGAGCAAGAGATGGCCACGGCTGCTTCCAGCTCCTCCCTGGAGAAGAGCTACGAGCTGCCTGACG
GCCAGGTCATCACCATTGGCAATGAGCGGTTCCGCTGCCCTGAGGCACTCTTCCAGCCTTCCTTCCTGGG
CATGGAGTCCTGTGGCATCCACGAAACTACCTTCAACTCCATCATGAAGTGTGACGTGGACATCCGCAAA
GACCTGTACGCCAACACAGTGCTGTCTGGCGGCACCACCATGTACCCTGGCATTGCCGACAGGATGCAGA
AGGAGATCACTGCCCTGGCACCCAGCACAATGAAGATCAAGATCATTGCTCCTCCTGAGCGCAAGTACTC
CGTGTGGATCGGCGGCTCCATCCTGGCCTCGCTGTCCACCTTCCAGCAGATGTGGATCAGCAAGCAGGAG
TATGACGAGTCCGGCCCCTCCATCGTCCACCGCAAATGCTTCCTACCGGTAATGGATCCAAAAAAGAAGA
GAAAGGTAGATCCAAAAAAGAAGAGAAAGGTAGATCCAAAAAAGAAGAGAAAGGCGGCCGCAGCCACGAA
CTTCTCTCTGTTAAAGCAAGCAGGAGACGTGGAAGAAAACCCCGGTCCTAAACCGGTCGCCACCATGGTG
AGCAAGGGCGAGGAGGATAACATGGCCATCATCAAGGAGTTCATGCGCTTCAAGGTGCACATGGAGGGCT
CCGTGAACGGCCACGAGTTCGAGATCGAGGGCGAGGGCGAGGGCCGCCCCTACGAGGGCACCCAGACCGC
CAAGCTGAAGGTGACCAAGGGTGGCCCCCTGCCCTTCGCCTGGGACATCCTGTCCCCTCAGTTCATGTAC
GGCTCCAAGGCCTACGTGAAGCACCCCGCCGACATCCCCGACTACTTGAAGCTGTCCTTCCCCGAGGGCT
TCAAGTGGGAGCGCGTGATGAACTTCGAGGACGGCGGCGTGGTGACCGTGACCCAGGACTCCTCCCTGCA
GGACGGCGAGTTCATCTACAAGGTGAAGCTGCGCGGCACCAACTTCCCCTCCGACGGCCCCGTAATGCAG
AAGAAGACCATGGGCTGGGAGGCCTCCTCCGAGCGGATGTACCCCGAGGACGGCGCCCTGAAGGGCGAGA
TCAAGCAGAGGCTGAAGCTGAAGGACGGCGGCCACTACGACGCTGAGGTCAAGACCACCTACAAGGCCAA
GAAGCCCGTGCAGCTGCCCGGCGCCTACAACGTCAACATCAAGTTGGACATCACCTCCCACAACGAGGAC
TACACCATCGTGGAACAGTACGAACGCGCCGAGGGCCGCCACTCCACCGGCGGCATGGACGAGCTGTACA
AGTCCGGACTCAGATCTCGAGCTCAAGCTTCGAATTCTGCAGTCGACGGTACCGCGGGCCCGGGATCCAC
CGGATCTAGATAACTGATCATAATCAGCCATACCACATTTGTAGAGGTTTTACTTGCTTTAAAAAACCTC
CCACACCTCCCCCTGAACCTGAAACATAAAATGAATGCAATTGTTGTTGTTAACTTGTTTATTGCAGCTT
ATAATGGTTACAAATAAAGCAATAGCATCACAAATTTCACAAATAAAGCATTTTTTTCACTGCATTCTAG
TTGTGGTTTGTCCAAACTCATCAATGTATCTTAACGCGTAAATTGTAAGCGTTAATATTTTGTTAAAATT
CGCGTTAAATTTTTGTTAAATCAGCTCATTTTTTAACCAATAGGCCGAAATCGGCAAAATCCCTTATAAA
TCAAAAGAATAGACCGAGATAGGGT
[37 nt withheld, positions 3036-3072]
AAAGAACGTGGACTCCAACGTCAAAGG
[49 nt withheld, positions 3100-3148]
T
[91 nt withheld, positions 3150-3240]
G
[124 nt withheld, positions 3242-3365]
CAGGTGGCACTTTTCGGGGAAATGTGCGCGGAACCCCTATTTGTTTATTTTTCTAAATACATTCAAATAT
GTATCCGCTCATGAGACAATAACCCTGATAAATGCTTCAATAATATTGAAAAAGGAAGAGTCCTGAGGCG
GAAAGAACCAGCTGTGGAATGTGTGTCAGTTAGGGTGTGGAAAGTCCCCAGGCTCCCCAGCAGGCAGAAG
TATGCAAAGCATGCATCTCAATTAGTCAGCAACCAGGTGTGGAAAGTCCCCAGGCTCCCCAGCAGGCAGA
AGTATGCAAAGCATGCATCTCAATTAGTCAGCAACCATAGTCCCGCCCCTAACTCCGCCCATCCCGCCCC
TAACTCCGCCCAGTTCCGCCCATTCTCCGCCCCATGGCTGACTAATTTTTTTTATTTATGCAGAGGCCGA
GGCCGCCTCGGCCTCTGAGCTATTCCAGAAGTAGTGAGGAGGCTTTTTTGGAGGCCTAGGCTTTTGCAAA
GATCGATCAAGAGACAGGATGAGGATCGTTTCGCATGATTGAACAAGATGGATTGCACGCAGGTTCTCCG
GCCGCTTGGGTGGAGAGGCTATTCGGCTATGACTGGGCACAACAGACAATCGGCTGCTCTGATGCCGCCG
TGTTCCGGCTGTCAGCGCAGGGGCGCCCGGTTCTTTTTGTCAAGACCGACCTGTCCGGTGCCCTGAATGA
ACTGCAAGACGAGGCAGCGCGGCTATCGTGGCTGGCCACGACGGGCGTTCCTTGCGCAGCTGTGCTCGAC
GTTGTCACTGAAGCGGGAAGGGACTGGCTGCTATTGGGCGAAGTGCCGGGGCAGGATCTCCTGTCATCTC
ACCTTGCTCCTGCCGAGAAAGTATCCATCATGGCTGATGCAATGCGGCGGCTGCATACGCTTGATCCGGC
TACCTGCCCATTCGACCACCAAGCGAAACATCGCATCGAGCGAGCACGTACTCGGATGGAAGCCGGTCTT
GTCGATCAGGATGATCTGGACGAAGAGCATCAGGGGCTCGCGCCAGCCGAACTGTTCGCCAGGCTCAAGG
CGAGCATGCCCGACGGCGAGGATCTCGTCGTGACCCATGGCGATGCCTGCTTGCCGAATATCATGGTGGA
AAATGGCCGCTTTTCTGGATTCATCGACTGTGGCCGGCTGGGTGTGGCGGACCGCTATCAGGACATAGCG
TTGGCTACCCGTGATATTGCTGAAGAGCTTGGCGGCGAATGGGCTGACCGCTTCCTCGTGCTTTACGGTA
TCGCCGCTCCCGATTCGCAGCGCATCGCCTTCTATCGCCTTCTTGACGAGTTCTTCTGAGCGGGACTCTG
GGGTTCGAAATGACCGACCAAGCGACGCCCAACCTGCCATCACGAGATTTCGATTCCACCGCCGCCTTCT
ATGAAAGGTTGGGCTTCGGAATCGTTTTCCGGGACGCCGGCTGGATGATCCTCCAGCGCGGGGATCTCAT
GCTGGAGTTCTTCGCCCACCCTAGGGGGAGGCTAACTGAAACACGGAAGGAGACAATACCGGAAGGAACC
CGCGCTATGACGGCAATAAAAAGACAGAATAAAACGCACGGTGTTGGGTCGTTTGTTCATAAACGCGGGG
TTCGGTCCCAGGGCTGGCACTCTGTCGATACCCCACCGAGACCCCATTGGGGCCAATACGCCCGCGTTTC
TTCCTTTTCCCCACCCCACCCCCCAAGTTCGGGTGAAGGCCCAGGGCTCGCAGCCAACGTCGGGGCGGCA
GGCCCTGCCATAGCCTCAGGTTACTCATATATACTTTAGATTGATTTAAAACTTCATTTTTAATTTAAAA
GGATCTAGGTGAAGATCCTTTTTGATAATCTCATGACCAAAATCCCTTAACGTGAGTTTTCGTTCCACTG
AGCGTCAGACCCCGTAGAAAAGATCAAAGGATCTTCTTGAGATCCTTTTTTTCTGCGCGTAATCTGCTGC
TTGCAAACAAAAAAACCACCGCTACCAGCGGTGGTTTGTTTGCCGGATCAAGAGCTACCAACTCTTTTTC
CGAAGGTAACTGGCTTCAGCAGAGCGCAGATACCAAATACTGTTCTTCTAGTGTAGCCGTAGTTAGGCCA
CCACTTCAAGAACTCTGTAGCACCGCCTACATACCTCGCTCTGCTAATCCTGTTACCAGTGGCTGCTGCC
AGTGGCGATAAGTCGTGTCTTACCGGGTTGGACTCAAGACGATAGTTACCGGATAAGGCGCAGCGGTCGG
GCTGAACGGGGGGTTCGTGCACACAGCCCAGCTTGGAGCGAACGACCTACACCGAACTGAGATACCTACA
GCGTGAGCTATGAGAAAGCGCCACGCTTCCCGAAGGGAGAAAGGCGGACAGGTATCCGGTAAGCGGCAGG
GTCGGAACAGGAGAGCGCACGAGGGAGCTTCCAGGGGGAAACGCCTGGTATCTTTATAGTCCTGTCGGGT
TTCGCCACCTCTGACTTGAGCGTCGATTTTTGTGATGCTCGTCAGGGGGGCGGAGCCTATGGAAAAACGC
CAGCAACGCGGCCTTTTTACGGTTCCTGGCCTTTTGCTGGCCTTTTGCTCACATGTTCTTTCCTGCGTTA
TCCCCTGATTCTGTGGATAACCGTATTACCGCCATGCAT
Features (pLannotate 1.2.2; 19 found; start..end, strand, type, name):
     61..364     +  enhancer       CMV enhancer: human cytomegalovirus immediate early enhancer
    365..568     +  promoter       CMV promoter: human cytomegalovirus (CMV) immediate early promoter
    598..1722    +  CDS            ACTB: ACTB_BOVIN - Experimental evidence at protein level: Swiss-Prot protein existence level 1. Actin is a highly conserved protein that polymerizes to produce filaments that form cross-linked networks in the cytoplasm of cells. Actin exists in both monomeric (G-actin) and polymeric (F-actin) forms, both forms playing key functions, such as cell motility and contraction. In addition to their role in the cytoplasmic cytoskeleton, G- and F-actin also localize in the nucleus, and regulate gene transcription and motility and repair of damaged DNA. From Bos taurus (Bovine).
   1738..1758    +  CDS            SV40 NLS: nuclear localization signal of SV40 (simian virus 40) large T antigen
   1762..1782    +  CDS            SV40 NLS: nuclear localization signal of SV40 (simian virus 40) large T antigen
   1786..1804    +  CDS            SV40 NLS (fragment): nuclear localization signal of SV40 (simian virus 40) large T antigen
   1813..1869    +  CDS            P2A: 2A peptide from porcine teschovirus-1 polyprotein Eukaryotic ribosomes fail to insert a peptide bond between the Gly and Pro residues, yielding separate polypeptides.
   1885..2592    +  CDS            mCherry: mCherry is a basic (constitutively fluorescent) red fluorescent protein published in 2004, derived from Discosoma sp.. It is reported to be a very rapidly-maturing monomer with low acid sensitivity.
   2593..2658    +  misc_feature   MCS: multiple cloning site
   2675..2759    +  CDS            large T antigen (fragment): large T antigen from SV40 (simian virus 40)
   2782..2903    +  polyA_signal   SV40 poly(A) signal: SV40 polyadenylation signal
   2937..3365    -  rep_origin     f1 ori (sequence partly withheld): f1 bacteriophage origin of replication; arrow indicates direction of (+) strand synthesis
   3392..3496    +  promoter       AmpR promoter: bla
   3498..3855    +  promoter       SV40 promoter: SV40 enhancer and early promoter
   3890..4684    +  CDS            NeoR/KanR: aminoglycoside phosphotransferase from Tn5; aph(3')-II (or nptII); confers resistance to neomycin, kanamycin, and G418 (Geneticin®)
   4705..4857    +  CDS            ble (fragment): BLE_KLEPN - Experimental evidence at protein level: Swiss-Prot protein existence level 1. Binding protein with a strong affinity to the bleomycin family of antibiotics. Binds to CL990; an antimitotic-antibiotic compound. From Klebsiella pneumoniae.
   4916..4963    +  polyA_signal   HSV TK poly(A) signal: herpes simplex virus thymidine kinase polyadenylation signal (Cole and Stacy, 1985)
   5054..5070    -  polyA_signal   bGH poly(A) signal (fragment): bovine growth hormone polyadenylation signal
   5292..5880    +  rep_origin     ori: high-copy-number ColE1/pMB1/pBR322/pUC origin of replication
