[The description below was written by a language model from this plasmid's Addgene catalogue record and pLannotate feature annotations shown in this document.]
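Description:
pmCherry-C1 actin-3XNLS P2A mCherry is a 5,994 bp mammalian expression plasmid built on the Clontech pmCherry-C1 backbone. It is maintained in E. coli at high copy from a ColE1/pUC-type origin and also carries an f1 phage origin. A single Tn5 aminoglycoside phosphotransferase gene (NeoR/KanR) serves both hosts. A bacterial promoter drives it for kanamycin selection, and the SV40 enhancer/early promoter, with the HSV TK polyadenylation signal, drives it for G418 selection of transfected mammalian cells.

The payload is one open reading frame under the human CMV immediate early enhancer and promoter, terminated by the SV40 poly(A) signal. It begins with the human beta-actin (ACTB) coding sequence, cloned from cDNA. The automated annotation labels this as the bovine protein, which reflects how highly conserved actin is. Three tandem copies of the SV40 large T antigen nuclear localization signal follow, the third only partially matched by the annotation tool, and then a P2A peptide from porcine teschovirus-1 and mCherry. Ribosomes skip a peptide bond within the 2A sequence, so translation yields two separate polypeptides: actin-3XNLS, which is directed into the nucleus, and free mCherry.

The red fluorescence therefore marks transfected cells and reports expression without placing a bulky fluorescent protein on actin itself, although most of the 2A peptide remains at the C-terminus of the actin-NLS product. The original multiple cloning site remains downstream of mCherry. The construct is used to raise nuclear actin levels in mammalian cells, and the associated publication concerns nuclear actin filament assembly during the DNA damage response and repair.
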