Addgene plasmid #58475: pmCherry-C1 actin-3XNLS P2A mCherry
Purpose: Expresses nuclear-targeted human actin, with an mCherry expression reporter after a P2A protease cleavage site, on a CMV promoter
Depositing lab: Dyche Mullins. Depositing organization: University of California, San Francisco (UCSF). Publication: DNA damage induces nuclear actin filament assembly by formin-2 and Spire-1/2 that promotes efficient DNA repair. Belin BJ, Lee T, Mullins RD. Elife. 2015 Aug 19;4. doi: 10.7554/eLife.07735. PubMed 26287480.
Backbone
  Vector backbone: mCherry-C1
  Backbone manufacturer: Clontech
  Backbone size w/o insert (bp): 4700
  Total vector size (bp): 5994
  Vector type: Mammalian Expression
  Selectable markers: Neomycin (select with G418)
Growth in bacteria
  Bacterial resistance: Kanamycin, 50 μg/mL
  Growth temperature: 37°C
  Growth strain: Top10
  Copy number: High Copy
Gene/Insert 1
  Gene/Insert name: beta actin
  Species: H. sapiens (human)
  Insert size (bp): 1125
  GenBank ID: NM_001101.3
  Entrez Gene: ACTB (a.k.a. BKRNS, BNS, BRWS1, CSMH, DDS1, PS1TP5BP1, THC8)
  Promoter: CMV
  Cloning method: Ligation Independent Cloning
  Sequencing primers: 5′ CMV Forward; 3′ mCherry Reverse
Gene/Insert 2
  Gene/Insert name: 3XNLS (alt name: nuclear localization signal)
  Species: SV40 virus
  Insert size (bp): 72
  Promoter: CMV
  Cloning method: Ligation Independent Cloning
  Sequencing primers: 5′ actin Forward; 3′ mCherry Reverse
Gene/Insert 3
  Gene/Insert name: P2A cleavage site (alt name: 2A Peptide Derived from Porcine Teschovirus-1)
  Species: Porcine Teschovirus-1
  Promoter: CMV
  Tag / fusion protein: mCherry (C terminal on insert)
  Cloning method: Ligation Independent Cloning
  Sequencing primers: 5′ actin Forward; 3′ mCherry Reverse
Resource information
  A portion of this plasmid was derived from a plasmid made by: P2A peptide and 3X NLS (with stop codons) were inserted into the pmCherry-C1 backbone via GenScript's custom cloning services. Human actin was cloned from cDNA using Gibson cloning into an NLS-P2A-mCherry backbone.
Terms and licenses: Academic/Nonprofit Terms; Industry Terms: Not Available to Industry
How to cite: pmCherry-C1 actin-3XNLS P2A mCherry was a gift from Dyche Mullins (Addgene plasmid # 58475 ; http://n2t.net/addgene:58475 ; RRID:Addgene_58475)
