>Addgene plasmid #58475 | pmCherry-C1 actin-3XNLS P2A mCherry | addgene partial sequence | sequence record 101143 | CMV-F 5'-CGCAAATGGGCGGTAGGCGTG-3'
GTGAACCGTCAGATCCGCTAGCGATGGATGATGATATCGCCGCGCTCGTCGTCGACAACGGCTCCGGCAT
GTGCAAGGCCGGCTTCGCGGGCGACGATGCCCCCCGGGCCGTCTTCCCCTCCATCGTGGGGCGCCCCAGG
CACCAGGGCGTGATGGTGGGCATGGGTCAGAAGGATTCCTATGTGGGCGACGAGGCCCAGAGCAAGAGAG
GCATCCTCACCCTGAAGTACCCCATCGAGCACGGCATCGTCACCAACTGGGACGACATGGAGAAAATCTG
GCACCACACCTTCTACAATGAGCTGCGTGTGGCTCCCGAGGAGCACCCCGTGCTGCTGACCGAGGCCCCC
CTGAACCCCAAGGCCAACCGCGAGAAGATGACCCAGATCATGTTTGAGACCTTCAACACCCCAGCCATGT
ACGTTGCTATCCAGGCTGTGCTATCCCTGTACGCCTCTGGCCGTACCACTGGCATCGTGATGGACTCCGG
TGACGGGGTCACCCACACTGTGCCCATCTACGAGGGGTATGCCCTCCCCCATGCCATCCTGCGTCTGGAC
CTGGCTGGCCGGGACCTGACTGACTACCTCATGAAGATCCTCACCGAGCGCGGCTACAGCTTCACCACCA
CGGCCGAGCGGGAAATCGTGCGTGACATTAAGGAGAAGCTGTGCTACGTCGCCCTGGACTTCGAGCAAGA
GATGGCCACGGCTGCTTCCAGCTCCTCCCTGGAGAAGAGCTACGAGCTGCCTGACGGCCAGGTCATCACC
ATTGGCAATGAGCGGTTCCGCTG
