>Addgene plasmid #58475 | pmCherry-C1 actin-3XNLS P2A mCherry | addgene partial sequence | sequence record 101144 | mCherry-R 5'-TTGGTCACCTTCAGCTTGG-3'
CTACAGCTTCACCACCACGGCCGAGCGGGAAATCGTGCGTGACATTAAGGAGAAGCTGTGCTACGTCGCC
CTGGACTTCGAGCAAGAGATGGCCACGGCTGCTTCCAGCTCCTCCCTGGAGAAGAGCTACGAGCTGCCTG
ACGGCCAGGTCATCACCATTGGCAATGAGCGGTTCCGCTGCCCTGAGGCACTCTTCCAGCCTTCCTTCCT
GGGCATGGAGTCCTGTGGCATCCACGAAACTACCTTCAACTCCATCATGAAGTGTGACGTGGACATCCGC
AAAGACCTGTACGCCAACACAGTGCTGTCTGGCGGCACCACCATGTACCCTGGCATTGCCGACAGGATGC
AGAAGGAGATCACTGCCCTGGCACCCAGCACAATGAAGATCAAGATCATTGCTCCTCCTGAGCGCAAGTA
CTCCGTGTGGATCGGCGGCTCCATCCTGGCCTCGCTGTCCACCTTCCAGCAGATGTGGATCAGCAAGCAG
GAGTATGACGAGTCCGGCCCCTCCATCGTCCACCGCAAATGCTTCCTACCGGTAATGGATCCAAAAAAGA
AGAGAAAGGTAGATCCAAAAAAGAAGAGAAAGGTAGATCCAAAAAAGAAGAGAAAGGCGGCCGCAGCCAC
GAACTTCTCTCTGTTAAAGCAAGCAGGAGACGTGGAAGAAAACCCCGGTCCTAAACCGGTCGCCACCATG
GTGAGCAAGGGCGAGGAGGATAACATGGCCATCATCAAGGAGTTCATGCGCTTCAAGGTGCACATGGAGG
GCTCCGTGAACGGCCACGAG
